>Addgene plasmid #127206 | pAN1777 | addgene full sequence | sequence record 249999 | Addgene NGS Result
ACTGGCCGATAATTGCAGACGAACGCCCCATTATCTTAGCCTAAAAAAACCTTCTCTTTGGAACTTTCAG
TAATACGCTTAACTGCTCATTGCTATATTGAAGTACGGATTAGAAGCCGCCGAGCGGGCGACAGCCCTCC
GACGGATGACTCTCCTCCGTGCGTCCTCGTCATCACCGGTCGCGTTCCTGAAACGCAGATGTGCCTCGCG
CCGCACTGCTCCGAACAATAAAGATTCTACAATACTAGCTTTTATGGTTATGAAGAGGAAAAATTGGCAG
TAACCTGGCCCCACAAACCTTCAAATTAACGAATCAAATTAACAACCATAGGATGATAATGCGATTAGTT
TTTTAGCCTTATTTCTGGGGTAATTAATCAGCGAAGCGATGATTTTTGATCTATTAACAGATATATAAAT
GGAAAAGCTGCATAACCACTTTAACTAATACTTTCAACATTTTCAGTTTGTATTACTTCTTATTCAAATG
TCATAAAAGTATCAACAAAAAATTGTTAATATACCTCTATACTTTAACGTCAAGGAGAAAAAACTATAAG
ATCTATGGCCGCTGCGAAGAGGGCGAGAACTAGTGGAGGGTCTGGTTCTGGGGTCGACGGTGGACTGCAG
GCCCCACCAACCGATGTTTCTTTAGGTGATGAGTTACATTTGGACGGTGAGGACGTAGCTATGGCACATG
CAGATGCCTTAGACGATTTTGACTTGGATATGTTAGGAGATGGAGATTCACCAGGACCTGGTTTCACACC
ACACGATTCAGCTCCATACGGTGCTTTGGACATGGCCGATTTCGAATTTGAACAGATGTTTACTGATGCC
TTGGGTATAGACGAATACGGTGGTGGAGCTAGACCCGGGGAGCGCCCCTTCCAGTGTCGCATTTGCATGC
GGAACTTTTCGCGCCAGGACAGGCTTGACAGGCATACCCGTACTCATACCGGTGAAAAACCGTTTCAGTG
TCGGATCTGTATGCGAAATTTCTCCCAGAAGGAGCACTTGGCGGGGCATCTACGTACGCACACCGGCGAG
AAGCCATTCCAATGCCGAATATGCATGCGCAACTTCAGTCGCCGCGACAACCTGAACCGGCACCTAAAAA
CCCACCTGAGAGGATCTGGATCCGGTTCTGTATCAAAAGGCGAGGCGGTCATTAAAGAGTTCATGAGGTT
TAAAGTCCATATGGAAGGAAGCATGAATGGTCACGAGTTTGAGATAGAGGGAGAGGGTGAGGGAAGGCCG
TACGAAGGGACGCAAACTGCGAAGTTGAAGGTAACGAAAGGCGGCCCTCTGCCATTCTCTTGGGACATCC
TTTCACCGCAATTTATGTACGGCTCTAGGGCCTTCACAAAACACCCCGCCGATATTCCGGATTACTATAA
ACAAAGTTTTCCTGAGGGCTTCAAGTGGGAAAGAGTAATGAACTTCGAGGATGGGGGAGCTGTGACGGTT
ACTCAAGACACTAGCCTGGAGGACGGTACTCTTATATACAAGGTAAAACTAAGAGGGACGAATTTTCCGC
CAGACGGCCCCGTGATGCAAAAAAAAACTATGGGGTGGGAAGCATCCACCGAGAGGCTGTACCCCGAAGA
CGGGGTCCTGAAGGGTGATATTAAAATGGCATTAAGATTAAAAGATGGCGGGAGATACTTAGCTGACTTC
AAGACTACATATAAAGCCAAAAAACCTGTACAGATGCCTGGAGCTTACAATGTGGATCGTAAGCTGGATA
TTACATCCCACAACGAAGATTATACCGTGGTGGAGCAGTACGAGCGTTCAGAGGGGCGTCACTCCACCGG
GGGTATGGATGAATTATACAAGAGCGGTCTTAGAAGCAGGGCGCAAGCGTCAAATTCAGCGGTAGATGGA
ACAGCAGGTCCAGGTAGTACTGGCAGCAGAGGATCCAGTAAGGAAGCAGTGACGAAGCTACAGGCCCTTA
ACATCAAATTGGCGGAAAAATTGCTTGAAGCTGTCACGAAGTTGCAAGCATTAAACATAAAACTTGCCGA
AAAGCTGTTAGAAGCCCTGGCACGTCTGCAAGAGCTGAACATTGCCTTGGTTTATTTAGCCGTAGAATTA
ACGGACCCTAAGAGAATTGCGGACGAGATTAAAAAAGTTAAAGACAAGAGCAAGGAAATTGTCGAGAGAG
CGGAAGAGGAGATAGCTAGGGCGGCAGCCGAGTCCAAGAAAATTTTAGACGAAGCCGAGGAGGAAATCGC
CCGTGCAGCAGCAGAGTCCAAGAAGATCCTTGATGAAGGATCCGGAAGTGGTTCAGACGCGGTAGCGGAA
TTACAGGCATTAAATCTGAAGCTAGCCGAGTTACTTCTGGAGGCTGTGGCTGAGCTTCAAGCGCTTAACC
TGAAACTAGCGGAGCTACTTTTGGAGGCTATAGCTAAGCTACAAGAGCTGAATATTAAGCTTGTCGAGCT
ATTGACTAAACTAACTGACCCTGCTACCATCAGGGAGGCGATCAGAAAGGTGAAGGAAGACTCCGAGAGG
ATAGTGGCGGAGGCAGAGCGTTTGATAGCCGCTGCGAAGGCTGAAAGTGAACGTATTATACGTGAAGCTG
AGAGATTGATAGCTGCTGCTAAAGCGGAGTCCGAGAGGATAATTAGAGAGGGGTCCGGTTCAGGGGACCC
TGACGTAGCGAGACTGCAAGAACTAAATATCGAGCTAGCTAGAGAGCTGCTAAGGGATGTCGCTAGACTA
CAAGAGCTAAACATAGAACTGGCGAGAGAACTTCTAAGGGCAGCGGCAGAGTTACAAGAGCTGAACATAA
AGTTAGTCGAGCTAGCGAGTGAGTTAACCGATCCTGATGAAGCACGTAAAGCAATCGCCAGGGTAAAGAG
AGAGAGTAAAAGAATAGTCGAAGACTTGGCGCTAAAATTAGCAGGATTGGATATAAATAGCGAAAAAATC
AGCAGAGAAGCAGAGAGACTAATCCGTGAGGCCGCATAATGGCGCCAATTGGTGCGGCAATTGATAATAA
CGAAAATGTCTTTTAATGATCTGGGTATAATGAGGAATTTTCCGAACGTTTTTACTTTATATATATATAT
ACATGTAACATATATTCTATACGCTATAGAGAAAGGAAATTTTTCAATTAAAAAAAAAATAGAGAAAGAG
TTTCACTTCTTGATTATCGCTAACACTAATGGTTGAAGTACTGCTACTTTAATTTTATGCTGCCAAACCA
GATGTCAACACAGCTACAACGTTATATTGAATTTTCAAAAATTCTTACTTTTTTTTTGGATGGACGCAAA
GAAGTTTAATAATCATATTACATGGCATTACCACCATATACATATCCATATACATATCCATATCTAATCT
TACTTATATGTTGTGGAAATGTAAAGAGCCCCATTATCTTAGCCTAAAAAAACCTTCTCTTTGGAACTTT
CAGTAATACGCTTAACTGCTCATTGCTATATTGAAGTGTGGCCGCGTGGGCGTGCGTGGGCGGGCGTGGG
CGTGCGTGGGCGGGCGTGGGCGTGCGTGGGCGTCTAGACCGTGCGTCCTCGTCTTCACCGGTCGCGTTCC
TGAAACGCAGATGTGCCTAATGCCGCACTGCTCCGAACAATAAAGATTCTACAATACTAGCTTTTATGGT
TATGAAGAGGAAAAATTGGCAGTAACCTGGCCCCACAAACCTTCAAATTAACGAATCAAATTAACAACCA
TAGGATGATAATGCGATTAGTTTTTTAGCCTTATTTCTGGGGTAATTAATCAGCGAAGCGATGATTTTTG
ATCTATTAACAGATATATAAATGGAAAAGCTGCATAACCACTTTAACTAATACTTTCAACATTTTCAGTT
TGTATTACTTCTTATTCAAATGTCATAAAAGTATCAACAAAAAATTGTTAATATACCTCTATACTTTAAC
GTCAAGGAGAAAAAACTATAAGATCTATGGAGGCTAGAAAAGCCATCGCTAGAGTAAAGAGAGAATCAAA
GAGAATCGTAGAAGATGCTGAGAGGTTAATAAGAGAAGCAGCCGCCGCATCTGAGAAAATTTCAAGGGAG
GCCGAAAGGTTGATTAGGGAGGCAGCTGCGGCTTCAGAAAAGATAAGTAGGGAGGGTTCTGTTTCAAAGG
GTGAAGAATTGATCAAAGAAAACATGCATATGAAATTATATATGGAAGGTACAGTTGACAACCATCATTT
TAAGTGTACATCTGAAGGAGAAGGTAAGCCTTACGAGGGAACTCAAACTATGAGAATAAAAGTCGTAGAA
GGTGGACCATTGCCTTTTGCTTTTGATATCTTAGCAACATCTTTCTTATATGGTTCTAAAACCTTTATTA
ACCATACTCAAGGTATCCCTGATTTCTTCAAACAATCTTTCCCTGAAGGATTTACTTGGGAGAGGGTTAC
AACATATGAGGATGGTGGTGTTTTGACAGCAACCCAGGATACATCATTGCAGGATGGATGTTTGATTTAT
AATGTAAAGATTAGAGGAGTAAATTTTACTTCTAACGGTCCTGTAATGCAAAAGAAGACTTTAGGTTGGG
AAGCTTTCACCGAAACATTATATCCAGCAGACGGAGGTTTAGAGGGAAGAAACGATATGGCTTTGAAGTT
AGTCGGTGGTTCACACTTAATAGCTAACGCCAAGACTACTTACAGGTCTAAGAAACCAGCAAAGAATTTG
AAAATGCCAGGAGTTTATTATGTTGACTACAGATTGGAAAGGATCAAGGAGGCCAATAACGAGACATATG
TAGAGCAGCATGAAGTCGCCGTCGCCAGATATTGCGACTTACCTTCTAAGTTGGGTCATAAATTGAATGG
ATCCTAACTCGAGAGCTTTTGATTAAGCCTTCTAGTCCAAAAAACACGTTTTTTTGTCATTTATTTCATT
TTCTTAGAATAGTTTAGTTTATTCATTTTATAGTCACGAATGTTTTATGATTCTATATAGGGTTGCAAAC
AAGCATTTTTCATTTTATGTTAAAACAATTTCAGGTTTACCTTTTATTCTGCTTGTGGTGACGCGTGTAT
CCGCCCGCTCTTTTGGTCACCCATGTATGCTGAGCAGTTACAGAGATGTTACGAACCACTAGTGCACTGC
AGTACACGGTTTCCTTGAAATTTTTTTGATTCGGTAATCTCCGAACAGAAGGAAGAACGAAGGAAGGAGC
ACAGACTTAGATTGGTATATATACGCATATGTAGTGTTGAAGAAACATGAAATTGCCCAGTATTCTTAAC
CCAACTGCACAGAACAAAAACGTGCAGGAAACGAAGATAAATCATGTCGAAAGCTACATATAAGGAACGT
GCTGCTACTCATCCTAGTCCTGTTGCTGCCAAGCTATTTAATATCATGCACGAAAAGCAAACAAACTTGT
GTGCTTCATTGGATGTTCGTACCACCAAGGAATTACTGGAGTTAGTTGAAGCATTAGGTCCCAAAATTTG
TTTACTAAAAACACATGTGGATATCTTGACTGATTTTTCCATGGAGGGCACAGTTAAGCCGCTAAAGGCA
TTATCCGCCAAGTACAATTTTTTACTCTTCGAAGACAGAAAATTTGCTGACATTGGTAATACAGTCAAAT
TGCAGTACTCTGCGGGTGTATACAGAATAGCAGAATGGGCAGACATTACGAATGCACACGGTGTGGTGGG
CCCAGGTATTGTTAGCGGTTTGAAGCAGGCGGCAGAAGAAGTAACAAAGGAACCTAGAGGCCTTTTGATG
TTAGCAGAATTGTCATGCAAGGGCTCCCTATCTACTGGAGAATATACTAAGGGTACTGTTGACATTGCGA
AGAGCGACAAAGATTTTGTTATCGGCTTTATTGCTCAAAGAGACATGGGTGGAAGAGATGAAGGTTACGA
TTGGTTGATTATGACACCCGGTGTGGGTTTAGATGACAAGGGAGATGCATTGGGTCAACAGTATAGAACC
GTGGATGATGTGGTTTCTACAGGATCTGACATTATTATTGTTGGAAGAGGACTATTTGCAAAGGGAAGGG
ATGCTAAGGTAGAGGGTGAACGTTACAGAAAAGCAGGCTGGGAAGCATATTTGAGAAGATGCGGCCAGCA
AAACTAAAAAACTGTATTATAAGTAAATGCATGTATACTAAACTCACAAATTAGAGCTTCAATTTAATTA
TATCAGTTATTACCCGAGTAGAGCACTTGAATCCACTGCCCCGGGAATCTCGGTCGTAATGATTTCTATA
ATGACGAAAAAAAAAAAATTGGAAAGAAAAAGCTTCATGGCCTTTATAAAAAGGAACTATCCAATACCTC
GCCAGAACCAAGTAACAGTATTTTACGGGGCACAAATCAAGAACAATAAGACAGGACTGTAAAGATGGAC
GCATTGAACTCCAAAGAACAACAAGAGTTCCAAAAAGTAGTGGAACAAAAGCAAATGAAGGATTTCATGC
GTTTGTACTCTAATCTGGTAGAAAGATGTTTCACAGACTGTGTCAATGACTTCACAACATCAAAGCTAAC
CAATAAGGAACAAACATGCATCATGAAGTGCTCAGAAAAGTTCTTGAAGCATAGCGAACGTGTAGGGCAG
CGTTTCCAAGAACAAAACGCTGCCTTGGGACAAGGCTTGGGCCGATAAGGTGTACTGGCGTATATATATC
TAATTATGTATCTCTGGTGTAGCCCATTTTTAGCATGTAAATATAAAGACCGAGCGGCCGCGTGTTACAA
CCAATTAACCAATTCTGATTAGAAAAACTCATCGAGCATCAAATGAAACTGCAATTTATTCATATCAGGA
TTATCAATACCATATTTTTGAAAAAGCCGTTTCTGTAATGAAGGAGAAAACTCACCGAGGCAGTTCCATA
GGATGGCAAGATCCTGGTATCGGTCTGCGATTCCGACTCGTCCAACATCAATACAACCTATTAATTTCCC
CTCGTCAAAAATAAGGTTATCAAGTGAGAAATCACCATGAGTGACGACTGAATCCGGTGAGAATGGCAAA
AGCTTATGCATTTCTTTCCAGACTTGTTCAACAGGCCAGCCATTACGCTCGTCATCAAAATCACTCGCAT
CAACCAAACCGTTATTCATTCGTGATTGCGCCTGAGCGAGGCGAAATACGCGATCGCTGTTAAAAGGACA
ATTACAAACAGGAATCGAATGCAACCGGCGCAGGAACACTGCCAGCGCATCAACAATATTTTCACCTGAA
TCAGGATATTCTTCTAATACCTGGAATGCTGTTTTCCCGGGGATCGCAGTGGTGAGTAACCATGCATCAT
CAGGAGTACGGATAAAATGCTTGATGGTCGGAAGAGGCATAAATTCCGTCAGCCAGTTTAGTCTGACCAT
CTCATCTGTAACATCATTGGCAACGCTACCTTTGCCATGTTTCAGAAACAACTCTGGCGCATCGGGCTTC
CCATACAATCGATAGATTGTCGCACCTGATTGCCCGACATTATCGCGAGCCCATTTATACCCATATAAAT
CAGCATCCATGTTGGAATTTAATCGCGGCCTGGAGCAAGACGTTTCCCGTTGAATATGGCTCATAACACC
CCTTGTATTACTGTTTATGTAAGCAGACAGTTTTATTGTTCATGATGATATATTTTTATCTTGTGCAATG
TAACATCAGAGATTTTGAGACACAACGTGGCTTTGTTGAATAAATCGAACTTTTGCTGAGTTGAAGGATC
AGTCATGACCAAAATCCCTTAACGTGAGTTTTCGTTCCACTGAGCGTCAGACCCCGTAGAAAAGATCAAA
GGATCTTCTTGAGATCCTTTTTTTCTGCGCGTAATCTGCTGCTTGCAAACAAAAAAACCACCGCTACCAG
CGGTGGTTTGTTTGCCGGATCAAGAGCTACCAACTCTTTTTCCGAAGGTAACTGGCTTCAGCAGAGCGCA
GATACCAAATACTGTTCTTCTAGTGTAGCCGTAGTTAGGCCACCACTTCAAGAACTCTGTAGCACCGCCT
ACATACCTCGCTCTGCTAATCCTGTTACCAGTGGCTGCTGCCAGTGGCGATAAGTCGTGTCTTACCGGGT
TGGACTCAAGACGATAGTTACCGGATAAGGCGCAGCGGTCGGGCTGAACGGGGGGTTCGTGCACACAGCC
CAGCTTGGAGCGAACGACCTACACCGAACTGAGATACCTACAGCGTGAGCTATGAGAAAGCGCCACGCTT
CCCGAAGGGAGAAAGGCGGACAGGTATCCGGTAAGCGGCAGGGTCGGAACAGGAGAGCGCACGAGGGAGC
TTCCAGGGGGAAACGCCTGGTATCTTTATAGTCCTGTCGGGTTTCGCCACCTCTGACTTGAGCGTCGATT
TTTGTGATGCTCGTCAGGGGGGCGGAGCCTATGGAAAAACGCCAGCAACGCGGCCTTTTTACGGTTCCTG
GCCTTTTGCTGGCCTTTTGCTCACATGTTCTTTCCTGCGTTATCCCCTGATTCTGTGGATAACCGTGCGG
CCGCCAATGCTAAATTCGAGTGAAACACAGGAAGATCAGAAAATCCTCATTTCATCCATATTAACAATAA
TTTCAAATGTTTATTTGCATTATTTGAAACTAGGCAAGACAAGCAACGAAACGTTTTTGAAAATTTTGAG
TATTTTCAATAAATTTGTAGAGGACTCAGATATTGAAAAAAAGCTACAGCAATTAATACTTGATAAGAAG
AGTATTGAGAAGGGCAACGGTTCATCATCTCATGGATCTGCACATGAACAAACACCAGAGTCAAACGACG
TTGAAATTGAGGCTACTGCGCCAATTGATGACAATACAGACGATGATAACAAACCGAAGTTATCTGATGT
AGAAAAGGATTAAAGATGCTAAGAGATAGTGATGATATTTCATAAATAATGTAATTCTATATATGTTAAT
TACCTTTTTTGCGAGGCATATTTATGGTGAAGGATAAGTTTTGACCATCAAAGAAGGTTAATGTGGCTGT
GGTTTCAGGGTCCATAAAGCCCACATGGATAACATTACCCCTGAATTCGCATCTAGACTGA
Features (pLannotate 1.2.2; 12 found; start..end, strand, type, name):
    106..547     +  promoter       GAL1 promoter: S. cerevisiae GAL1; inducible promoter, regulated by Gal4
    631..864     +  CDS            VP16_HHV11 (fragment): Experimental evidence at protein level: Swiss-Prot protein existence level 1. May play a role in the aggregation of tegument proteins around nucleocapsids during virus morphogenesis. From Human herpesvirus 1 (strain 17) (HHV-1) (Human herpes simplex virus 1).
   1150..1842    +  CDS            mScarlet: mScarlet is a basic (constitutively fluorescent) red fluorescent protein published in 2016, derived from synthetic construct. It has moderate acid sensitivity.
   3256..3467    +  promoter       GAL10 promoter (fragment): S. cerevisiae GAL10; inducible promoter, regulated by Gal4
   3539..3929    +  promoter       GAL1 promoter (fragment): S. cerevisiae GAL1; inducible promoter, regulated by Gal4
   4121..4828    +  CDS            mTagBFP2: mTagBFP2 is a basic (constitutively fluorescent) blue fluorescent protein published in 2011, derived from Entacmaea quadricolor. It is reported to be a very rapidly-maturing monomer with very low acid sensitivity.
   5117..5293    +  promoter       URA3 promoter (fragment): S. cerevisiae URA3
   5294..6097    +  CDS            URA3: orotidine-5'-phosphate decarboxylase, required for uracil biosynthesis; S. cerevisiae URA3; yeast auxotrophic marker, counterselectable with 5-fluoroorotic acid (5-FOA)
   6365..6625    +  CDS            TIM9: TIM9_YEAST - Experimental evidence at protein level: Swiss-Prot protein existence level 1. Mitochondrial intermembrane chaperone that participates in the import and insertion of multi-pass transmembrane proteins into the mitochondrial inner membrane. Also required for the transfer of beta- barrel precursors from the TOM complex to the sorting and assembly machinery (SAM complex) of the outer membrane. Acts as a chaperone-like protein that protects the hydrophobic precursors from aggregation and guide them through the mitochondrial intermembrane space. Compared to TIM10, it may have a strong st
   6739..7554    -  CDS            KanR: aminoglycoside phosphotransferase; aph(3')-Ia; confers resistance to kanamycin in bacteria or G418 (Geneticin®) in eukaryotes
   7779..8367    +  rep_origin     ori: high-copy-number ColE1/pMB1/pBR322/pUC origin of replication
   8474..8830    +  CDS            GEA2 (fragment): GEA2_YEAST - Experimental evidence at protein level: Swiss-Prot protein existence level 1. Activates the ARF proteins by exchanging bound GDP for free GTP. Plays a role in maintaining mitochondrial morphology (PubMed:25190516). From Saccharomyces cerevisiae (strain ATCC 204508 / S288c) (Baker's yeast).
