[The description below was written by a language model from this plasmid's Addgene catalogue record and pLannotate feature annotations shown in this document.]
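Description:
pAN1777 is a synthetic-biology plasmid for budding yeast, assembled in a custom MoClo backbone. It is propagated in E. coli through a high-copy ColE1/pUC-type origin with kanamycin resistance, and selected in yeast through the URA3 auxotrophic marker, which is driven by its own promoter and is counterselectable with 5-FOA. No yeast replication origin (2μ or CEN/ARS) is annotated. The URA3 marker and bacterial segment are bordered by fragments of the yeast genes TIM9 and GEA2, which lie next to the URA3 locus. This would be consistent with homology arms for chromosomal integration, although the record does not state the delivery mode.

The payload is two independently inducible expression units. In the first, the galactose-responsive GAL1 promoter drives a fusion of an NLS, a synthetic transcription factor (SynTF, with an annotated VP16 activation-domain fragment), the red fluorescent protein mScarlet and the designed "nesSwitch_A" module, ending at the SSA1 terminator. In the second, the pZ3 promoter drives key_A fused to mTagBFP2, ending at the ENO1 terminator. pZ3 is annotated as GAL10/GAL1 promoter fragments, consistent with an engineered GAL-derived promoter. The stated purpose also lists an NLS on the key fusion.

The construct comes from work on de novo designed protein switches. The naming suggests that the switch holds a nuclear export signal in a caged state, and that expressing the key uncages it. This would shift the red-labelled transcription factor out of the nucleus, with the blue signal reporting key levels. Separate induction of the two units lets switch and key doses be titrated against each other.
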