Addgene plasmid #127206: pAN1777
Purpose: Dual inducible expression of SynTF-mScarlet-nesSwitchA and KeyA-BFP-NLS
Depositing lab: Hana El-Samad. Depositing organization: University of California, San Francisco (UCSF). Publication: De novo design of bioactive protein switches. Langan RA, Boyken SE, Ng AH, Samson JA, Dods G, Westbrook AM, Nguyen TH, Lajoie MJ, Chen Z, Berger S, Mulligan VK, Dueber JE, Novak WRP, El-Samad H, Baker D. Nature. 2019 Jul 24. pii: 10.1038/s41586-019-1432-8. doi: 10.1038/s41586-019-1432-8. PubMed 31341284.
Backbone
  Vector backbone: Custom MoClo Backbone
  Vector type: Synthetic Biology
  Selectable markers: URA3
Growth in bacteria
  Bacterial resistance: Kanamycin, 50 μg/mL
  Growth temperature: 37°C
  Growth strain: DH5alpha
  Copy number: High Copy
Gene/Insert
  Gene/Insert name: pGal1-NLS(activity4)-SynTF-mScarlet-1_nesSwitch_A_t9-tSSA1-pZ3-key_A_e18-mTagBFP2-tENO1
  Species: Synthetic
Terms and licenses: Academic/Nonprofit Terms; Industry Terms: Not Available to Industry
How to cite: pAN1777 was a gift from Hana El-Samad (Addgene plasmid # 127206 ; http://n2t.net/addgene:127206 ; RRID:Addgene_127206)
